>Addgene plasmid #108850 | EcPPK1 | addgene full sequence | sequence record 209213 | Addgene NGS Result
GACATTGATTATTGACTAGTTATTAATAGTAATCAATTACGGGGTCATTAGTTCATAGCCCATATATGGA
GTTCCGCGTTACATAACTTACGGTAAATGGCCCGCCTGGCTGACCGCCCAACGACCCCCGCCCATTGACG
TCAATAATGACGTATGTTCCCATAGTAACGCCAATAGGGACTTTCCATTGACGTCAATGGGTGGAGTATT
TACGGTAAACTGCCCACTTGGCAGTACATCAAGTGTATCATATGCCAAGTACGCCCCCTATTGACGTCAA
TGACGGTAAATGGCCCGCCTGGCATTATGCCCAGTACATGACCTTATGGGACTTTCCTACTTGGCAGTAC
ATCTACGTATTAGTCATCGCTATTACCATGGTGATGCGGTTTTGGCAGTACATCAATGGGCGTGGATAGC
GGTTTGACTCACGGGGATTTCCAAGTCTCCACCCCATTGACGTCAATGGGAGTTTGTTTTGGCACCAAAA
TCAACGGGACTTTCCAAAATGTCGTAACAACTCCGCCCCATTGACGCAAATGGGCGGTAGGCGTGTACGG
TGGGAGGTCTATATAAGCAGAGCTCTCTGGCTAACTAGAGAACCCACTGCTTACTGGCTTATCGAAATTA
ATACGACTCACTATAGGGAGACCCAAGCTGGCTAGCGTTTAAACGGGCCCTCTAGACTCGAGCGGCCGCC
ACTGTGCTGGATATCTGCAGAATTCCACCACACTGGACTAGTGATGGGTCAGGAAAAGCTATACATCGAA
AAAGAGCTCAGTTGGTTATCGTTCAATGAACGCGTGCTTCAGGAAGCGGCGGACAAATCTAACCCGCTGA
TTGAAAGGATGCGTTTCCTGGGGATCTATTCCAATAACCTTGATGAGTTCTATAAAGTCCGCTTCGCTGA
ACTGAAGCGACGCATCATTATTAGCGAAGAACAAGGCTCCAACTCTCATTCCCGCCATTTACTGGGCAAA
ATTCAGTCCCGGGTGCTGAAAGCCGATCAGGAATTCGACGGCCTCTACAACGAGCTATTGCTGGAGATGG
CGCGCAACCAGATCTTCCTGATTAATGAACGCCAGCTCTCCGTCAATCAACAAAACTGGCTGCGTCATTA
TTTTAAGCAGTATCTGCGTCAGCACATTACGCCGATTTTAATCAATCCTGACACTGACTTAGTGCAGTTC
CTGAAAGATGATTACACCTATCTGGCGGTGGAAATTATCCGTGGCGATACCATCCGTTACGCGCTGCTGG
AGATCCCATCAGATAAAGTGCCGCGCTTTGTGAATTTACCGCCAGAAGCGCCGCGTCGACGCAAGCCGAT
GATTCTTCTGGATAACATTCTGCGTTACTGCCTTGATGATATTTTCAAAGGCTTCTTTGATTATGACGCG
CTGAATGCCTATTCAATGAAGATGACCCGCGATGCCGAATACGATTTAGTGCATGAGATGGAAGCCAGCC
TGATGGAGTTGATGTCTTCCAGTCTCAAGCAGCGTTTAACTGCTGAGCCGGTGCGTTTTGTTTATCAGCG
CGATATGCCCAATGCGCTGGTTGAAGTGTTACGCGAAAAACTGACTATTTCCCGCTACGACTCCATCGTC
CCCGGCGGTCGTTATCATAATTTTAAAGACTTTATTAATTTCCCCAATGTCGGCAAAGCCAATCTGGTGA
ACAAACCACTGCCGCGTTTACGCCATATTTGGTTTGATAAAGCCCAGTTCCGCAATGGTTTTGATGCCAT
TCGCGAACGCGATGTGTTGCTCTATTATCCTTATCACACCTTTGAGCATGTGCTGGAACTGCTGCGTCAG
GCTTCGTTCGACCCGAGCGTACTGGCGATTAAAATTAACATTTACCGCGTGGCGAAAGATTCACGCATCA
TCGACTCGATGATCCACGCCGCACATAACGGTAAGAAAGTCACCGTGGTGGTTGAGTTACAGGCGCGTTT
CGACGAAGAAGCCAACATTCACTGGGCGAAGCGCCTGACCGAAGCAGGCGTGCACGTTATCTTCTCTGCG
CCGGGGCTGAAAATTCACGCCAAACTGTTCCTGATTTCACGTAAAGAAAACGGTGAAGTGGTGCGTTATG
CACACATCGGGACCGGGAACTTTAACGAAAAAACCGCGCGTCTTTATACTGACTATTCGTTGCTGACCGC
CGATGCGCGCATCACCAACGAAGTACGGCGGGTATTTAACTTTATTGAAAACCCATACCGTCCGGTGACA
TTTGATTATTTAATGGTATCGCCGCAAAACTCCCGCCGCCTATTGTATGAAATGGTGGACCGCGAGATCG
CCAACGCGCAGCAAGGGCTGCCCAGTGGTATCACCCTGAAGCTAAATAACCTTGTCGATAAAGGCCTGGT
TGATCGTCTGTATGCGGCCTCCAGCTCCGGCGTACCGGTTAATCTGCTGGTTCGCGGAATGTGTTCGCTG
ATCCCCAATCTGGAAGGCATTAGCGACAACATTCGTGCCATCAGTATTGTTGACCGTTACCTTGAACATG
ACCGGGTTTATATTTTTGAAAATGGCGGCGATAAAAAGGTCTACCTTTCTTCCGCCGACTGGATGACGCG
CAATATTGATTATCGTATTGAAGTGGCGACGCCGCTGCTCGATCCGCGCCTGAAGCAGCGGGTACTGGAC
ATCATCGACATATTGTTCAGCGATACGGTCAAAGCACGTTATATCGATAAAGAACTCAGTAATCGCTACG
TTCCCCGCGGCAATCGCCGCAAAGTACGGGCGCAGTTGGCGATTTATGACTACATCAAATCACTCGAACA
ACCTGAATAATAAGTTTAAACCGCTGATCAGCCTCGACTGTGCCTTCTAGTTGCCAGCCATCTGTTGTTT
GCCCCTCCCCCGTGCCTTCCTTGACCCTGGAAGGTGCCACTCCCACTGTCCTTTCCTAATAAAATGAGGA
AATTGCATCGCATTGTCTGAGTAGGTGTCATTCTATTCTGGGGGGTGGGGTGGGGCAGGACAGCAAGGGG
GAGGATTGGGAAGACAATAGCAGGCATGCTGGGGATGCGGTGGGCTCTATGGCTTCTGAGGCGGAAAGAA
CCAGCTGGGGCTCTAGGGGGTATCCCC
[124 nt withheld, positions 3108-3231]
C
[91 nt withheld, positions 3233-3323]
A
[49 nt withheld, positions 3325-3373]
CCTTTGACGTTGGAGTCCACGTTCTTT
[37 nt withheld, positions 3401-3437]
ACCCTATCTCGGTCTATTCTTTTGATTTATAAGGGATTTTGCCGATTTCGGCCTATTGGTTAAAAAATGA
GCTGATTTAACAAAAATTTAACGCGAATTAATTCTGTGGAATGTGTGTCAGTTAGGGTGTGGAAAGTCCC
CAGGCTCCCCAGCAGGCAGAAGTATGCAAAGCATGCATCTCAATTAGTCAGCAACCAGGTGTGGAAAGTC
CCCAGGCTCCCCAGCAGGCAGAAGTATGCAAAGCATGCATCTCAATTAGTCAGCAACCATAGTCCCGCCC
CTAACTCCGCCCATCCCGCCCCTAACTCCGCCCAGTTCCGCCCATTCTCCGCCCCATGGCTGACTAATTT
TTTTTATTTATGCAGAGGCCGAGGCCGCCTCTGCCTCTGAGCTATTCCAGAAGTAGTGAGGAGGCTTTTT
TGGAGGCCTAGGCTTTTGCAAAAAGCTCCCGGGAGCTTGTATATCCATTTTCGGATCTGATCAGCACGTG
TTGACAATTAATCATCGGCATAGTATATCGGCATAGTATAATACGACAAGGTGAGGAACTAAACCATGGC
CAAGTTGACCAGTGCCGTTCCGGTGCTCACCGCGCGCGACGTCGCCGGAGCGGTCGAGTTCTGGACCGAC
CGGCTCGGGTTCTCCCGGGACTTCGTGGAGGACGACTTCGCCGGTGTGGTCCGGGACGACGTGACCCTGT
TCATCAGCGCGGTCCAGGACCAGGTGGTGCCGGACAACACCCTGGCCTGGGTGTGGGTGCGCGGCCTGGA
CGAGCTGTACGCCGAGTGGTCGGAGGTCGTGTCCACGAACTTCCGGGACGCCTCCGGGCCGGCCATGACC
GAGATCGGCGAGCAGCCGTGGGGGCGGGAGTTCGCCCTGCGCGACCCGGCCGGCAACTGCGTGCACTTCG
TGGCCGAGGAGCAGGACTGACACGTGCTACGAGATTTCGATTCCACCGCCGCCTTCTATGAAAGGTTGGG
CTTCGGAATCGTTTTCCGGGACGCCGGCTGGATGATCCTCCAGCGCGGGGATCTCATGCTGGAGTTCTTC
GCCCACCCCAACTTGTTTATTGCAGCTTATAATGGTTACAAATAAAGCAATAGCATCACAAATTTCACAA
ATAAAGCATTTTTTTCACTGCATTCTAGTTGTGGTTTGTCCAAACTCATCAATGTATCTTATCATGTCTG
TATACCGTCGACCTCTAGCTAGAGCTTGGCGTAATCATGGTCATAGCTGTTTCCTGTGTGAAATTGTTAT
CCGCTCACAATTCCACACAACATACGAGCCGGAAGCATAAAGTGTAAAGCCTGGGGTGCCTAATGAGTGA
GCTAACTCACATTAATTGCGTTGCGCTCACTGCCCGCTTTCCAGTCGGGAAACCTGTCGTGCCAGCTGCA
TTAATGAATCGGCCAACGCGCGGGGAGAGGCGGTTTGCGTATTGGGCGCTCTTCCGCTTCCTCGCTCACT
GACTCGCTGCGCTCGGTCGTTCGGCTGCGGCGAGCGGTATCAGCTCACTCAAAGGCGGTAATACGGTTAT
CCACAGAATCAGGGGATAACGCAGGAAAGAACATGTGAGCAAAAGGCCAGCAAAAGGCCAGGAACCGTAA
AAAGGCCGCGTTGCTGGCGTTTTTCCATAGGCTCCGCCCCCCTGACGAGCATCACAAAAATCGACGCTCA
AGTCAGAGGTGGCGAAACCCGACAGGACTATAAAGATACCAGGCGTTTCCCCCTGGAAGCTCCCTCGTGC
GCTCTCCTGTTCCGACCCTGCCGCTTACCGGATACCTGTCCGCCTTTCTCCCTTCGGGAAGCGTGGCGCT
TTCTCATAGCTCACGCTGTAGGTATCTCAGTTCGGTGTAGGTCGTTCGCTCCAAGCTGGGCTGTGTGCAC
GAACCCCCCGTTCAGCCCGACCGCTGCGCCTTATCCGGTAACTATCGTCTTGAGTCCAACCCGGTAAGAC
ACGACTTATCGCCACTGGCAGCAGCCACTGGTAACAGGATTAGCAGAGCGAGGTATGTAGGCGGTGCTAC
AGAGTTCTTGAAGTGGTGGCCTAACTACGGCTACACTAGAAGAACAGTATTTGGTATCTGCGCTCTGCTG
AAGCCAGTTACCTTCGGAAAAAGAGTTGGTAGCTCTTGATCCGGCAAACAAACCACCGCTGGTAGCGGTG
GTTTTTTTGTTTGCAAGCAGCAGATTACGCGCAGAAAAAAAGGATCTCAAGAAGATCCTTTGATCTTTTC
TACGGGGTCTGACGCTCAGTGGAACGAAAACTCACGTTAAGGGATTTTGGTCATGAGATTATCAAAAAGG
ATCTTCACCTAGATCCTTTTAAATTAAAAATGAAGTTTTAAATCAATCTAAAGTATATATGAGTAAACTT
GGTCTGACAGTTACCAATGCTTAATCAGTGAGGCACCTATCTCAGCGATCTGTCTATTTCGTTCATCCAT
AGTTGCCTGACTCCCCGTCGTGTAGATAACTACGATACGGGAGGGCTTACCATCTGGCCCCAGTGCTGCA
ATGATACCGCGAGACCCACGCTCACCGGCTCCAGATTTATCAGCAATAAACCAGCCAGCCGGAAGGGCCG
AGCGCAGAAGTGGTCCTGCAACTTTATCCGCCTCCATCCAGTCTATTAATTGTTGCCGGGAAGCTAGAGT
AAGTAGTTCGCCAGTTAATAGTTTGCGCAACGTTGTTGCCATTGCTACAGGCATCGTGGTGTCACGCTCG
TCGTTTGGTATGGCTTCATTCAGCTCCGGTTCCCAACGATCAAGGCGAGTTACATGATCCCCCATGTTGT
GCAAAAAAGCGGTTAGCTCCTTCGGTCCTCCGATCGTTGTCAGAAGTAAGTTGGCCGCAGTGTTATCACT
CATGGTTATGGCAGCACTGCATAATTCTCTTACTGTCATGCCATCCGTAAGATGCTTTTCTGTGACTGGT
GAGTACTCAACCAAGTCATTCTGAGAATAGTGTATGCGGCGACCGAGTTGCTCTTGCCCGGCGTCAATAC
GGGATAATACCGCGCCACATAGCAGAACTTTAAAAGTGCTCATCATTGGAAAACGTTCTTCGGGGCGAAA
ACTCTCAAGGATCTTACCGCTGTTGAGATCCAGTTCGATGTAACCCACTCGTGCACCCAACTGATCTTCA
GCATCTTTTACTTTCACCAGCGTTTCTGGGTGAGCAAAAACAGGAAGGCAAAATGCCGCAAAAAAGGGAA
TAAGGGCGACACGGAAATGTTGAATACTCATACTCTTCCTTTTTCAATATTATTGAAGCATTTATCAGGG
TTATTGTCTCATGAGCGGATACATATTTGAATGTATTTAGAAAAATAAACAAATAGGGGTTCCGCGCACA
TTTCCCCGAAAAGTGCCACCTGACGTCGACGGATCGGGAGATCTCCCGATCCCCTATGGTGCACTCTCAG
TACAATCTGCTCTGATGCCGCATAGTTAAGCCAGTATCTGCTCCCTGCTTGTGTGTTGGAGGTCGCTGAG
TAGTGCGCGAGCAAAATTTAAGCTACAACAAGGCAAGGCTTGACCGACAATTGCATGAAGAATCTGCTTA
GGGTTAGGCGTTTTGCGCTGCTTCGCGATGTACGGGCCAGATATACGCGTT
Features (pLannotate 1.2.2; 21 found; start..end, strand, type, name):
      1..380     +  enhancer       CMV enhancer: human cytomegalovirus immediate early enhancer
    381..584     +  promoter       CMV promoter: human cytomegalovirus (CMV) immediate early promoter
    580..613     +  LTR            5' LTR (truncated) (fragment): truncated 5' long terminal repeat (LTR) from HIV-1
    629..647     +  promoter       T7 promoter: promoter for bacteriophage T7 RNA polymerase
    744..2807    +  CDS            ppk: PPK1_ECOLI - Experimental evidence at protein level: Swiss-Prot protein existence level 1. Catalyzes the reversible transfer of the terminal phosphate of ATP to form a long-chain polyphosphate (polyP). Can form linear polymers of orthophosphate with chain lengths up to 1000 or more. Can use GTP instead of ATP, but the efficiency of GTP is 5% that of ATP. Also exhibits several other enzymatic activities, which include: ATP synthesis from polyP in the presence of excess ADP, general nucleoside- diphosphate kinase activity, linear guanosine 5'-tetraphosphate (ppppG) synthesis and autophosphorylat
   2838..3062    +  polyA_signal   bGH poly(A) signal: bovine growth hormone polyadenylation signal
   3066..3087    +  promoter       SV40 promoter (fragment): SV40 enhancer and early promoter
   3108..3536    +  rep_origin     f1 ori (sequence partly withheld): f1 bacteriophage origin of replication; arrow indicates direction of (+) strand synthesis
   3550..3879    +  promoter       SV40 promoter: SV40 enhancer and early promoter
   3927..3974    +  promoter       EM7 promoter: synthetic bacterial promoter&nbsp
   3993..4367    +  CDS            BleoR: antibiotic-binding protein; Sh ble from Streptoalloteichus hindustanus; confers resistance to bleomycin, phleomycin, and Zeocin™
   4377..4502    +  CDS            ble (fragment): BLE_KLEPN - Experimental evidence at protein level: Swiss-Prot protein existence level 1. Binding protein with a strong affinity to the bleomycin family of antibiotics. Binds to CL990; an antimitotic-antibiotic compound. From Klebsiella pneumoniae.
   4497..4618    +  polyA_signal   SV40 poly(A) signal: SV40 polyadenylation signal
   4691..4707    -  protein_bind   lac operator: The lac repressor binds to the lac operator to inhibit transcription in E. coli. This inhibition can be relieved by adding lactose or isopropyl-β-D-thiogalactopyranoside (IPTG). lac repressor encoded by lacI
   4715..4745    -  promoter       lac promoter: promoter for the E. coli lac operon
   4760..4781    -  protein_bind   CAP binding site: CAP binding activates transcription in the presence of cAMP. E. coli catabolite activator protein
   4794..4886    -  CDS            lacI (fragment): lac repressor; lacI; The lac repressor binds to the lac operator to inhibit transcription in E. coli. This inhibition can be relieved by adding lactose or isopropyl-β-D-thiogalactopyranoside (IPTG).
   5069..5657    -  rep_origin     ori: high-copy-number ColE1/pMB1/pBR322/pUC origin of replication
   5828..6688    -  CDS            AmpR: β-lactamase; bla; confers resistance to ampicillin, carbenicillin, and related antibiotics
   6689..6793    -  promoter       AmpR promoter: bla
   6852..6904    -  misc_feature   bom (fragment): basis of mobility region from pBR322
