[The description below was written by a language model from this plasmid's Addgene catalogue record and pLannotate feature annotations shown in this document.]
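Description:
EcPPK1 is a mammalian expression plasmid built on the pcDNA3.1(-) backbone that carries the Escherichia coli polyphosphate kinase 1 gene (ppk, PPK1), inserted by Gibson assembly. It is propagated in E. coli as a high-copy plasmid through a ColE1/pUC-type origin and selected with ampicillin via the β-lactamase gene and its own promoter. An f1 phage origin is also present, a standard backbone element that permits single-stranded DNA production. For selection in mammalian cells, the plasmid carries a Zeocin resistance cassette in which the Sh ble gene sits behind both the SV40 early promoter and the bacterial EM7 promoter and is terminated by the SV40 polyadenylation signal. This arrangement allows the marker to function in mammalian and bacterial hosts.

The payload is an apparently untagged, roughly 2.07 kb PPK1 open reading frame driven by the human cytomegalovirus immediate early enhancer and promoter and followed by the bovine growth hormone polyadenylation signal. A T7 promoter lies between the CMV promoter and the coding sequence, which could support in vitro transcription. PPK1 transfers the terminal phosphate of ATP to build long linear polyphosphate chains, so expressing it is a way to introduce bacterial polyphosphate synthesis into mammalian cell lines. The associated study concerns lysine polyphosphorylation of target proteins. Short annotated fragments, including a truncated HIV-1 LTR, a second ble match, lacI and bom, are probably backbone remnants or chance matches to the annotation database rather than functional parts. The sequenced record is 7,058 nt, somewhat shorter than the 7,472 bp total listed in the catalogue, and the record does not explain this difference.
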