Addgene plasmid #108850: EcPPK1
Purpose: Expresses E. coli PPK1 in mammalian cell lines
Depositing lab: Michael Downey. Publication: A Screen for Candidate Targets of Lysine Polyphosphorylation Uncovers a Conserved Network Implicated in Ribosome Biogenesis. Bentley-DeSousa A, Holinier C, Moteshareie H, Tseng YC, Kajjo S, Nwosu C, Amodeo GF, Bondy-Chorney E, Sai Y, Rudner A, Golshani A, Davey NE, Downey M. Cell Rep. 2018 Mar 27;22(13):3427-3439. doi: 10.1016/j.celrep.2018.02.104. PubMed 29590613.
Backbone
  Vector backbone: pcDNA3.1(-)
  Backbone size w/o insert (bp): 5428
  Total vector size (bp): 7472
  Vector type: Mammalian Expression
  Selectable markers: Zeocin
Growth in bacteria
  Bacterial resistance: Ampicillin, 100 μg/mL
  Growth temperature: 37°C
  Growth strain: DH5alpha
  Copy number: High Copy
Gene/Insert
  Gene/Insert name: Polyphosphate Kinase 1 (alt name: PPK1)
  Species: E. coli
  Insert size (bp): 2067
  Promoter: CMV
  Cloning method: Gibson Cloning
  Sequencing primers: 5′ TCCACCACACTGGACTAGTGATGGGTCAGGAAAAGCTATAC; 3′ TGATCAGCGGTTTAAACTTATTATTCAGGTTGTTCGAGTG
Resource information
  A portion of this plasmid was derived from a plasmid made by: PPK origin is Université de Lausanne
Terms and licenses: Academic/Nonprofit Terms; Industry Terms: Not Available to Industry
How to cite: EcPPK1 was a gift from Michael Downey (Addgene plasmid # 108850 ; http://n2t.net/addgene:108850 ; RRID:Addgene_108850)
